Addgene plasmid #98700: pDB4281
Purpose: A Cas9-encoding plasmid containing the 5' portion of the bsdMX marker and the rrk1 promoter/leader. When linearized by NotI, it serves as the gapped vector in the split-bsdMX system
Depositing lab: Li-Lin Du. Depositing organization: National Institute of Biological Sciences, Beijing. Publication: A Cloning-Free Method for CRISPR/Cas9-Mediated Genome Editing in Fission Yeast. Zhang XR, He JB, Wang YZ, Du LL. G3 (Bethesda). 2018 Apr 27. pii: g3.118.200164. doi: 10.1534/g3.118.200164. PubMed 29703785.
Backbone
  Vector backbone: pMZ374 (Addgene 59896)
  Vector type: Yeast Expression, CRISPR
Growth in bacteria
  Bacterial resistance: Ampicillin, 100 μg/mL
  Growth temperature: 37°C
  Growth strain: DH5alpha
  Copy number: High Copy
Gene/Insert
  Gene/Insert name: Cas9
  Cloning method: Unknown
Terms and licenses: Academic/Nonprofit Terms; Industry Terms: Not Available to Industry
Depositor comments: These plasmids are used for a cloning-free method of CRISPR/Cas9-mediated genome editing in fission yeast. This method takes advantage of gap repair in fission yeast cells to assemble two linear DNA fragments, a gapped Cas9-encoding plasmid and a PCR-amplified gRNA insert, into a circular plasmid. To reduce non-specific gap repair background, we adopt a split-marker strategy. pDB4280 and pDB4282 serve as the source of the gapped plasmid and the PCR template for gRNA insert amplification, respectively, in the split-ura4 system. pDB4281 and pDB4283 serve the same purposes for the split-bsdMX system. pDB4279 is a transformation control for the split-bsdMX system.
How to cite: pDB4281 was a gift from Li-Lin Du (Addgene plasmid # 98700 ; http://n2t.net/addgene:98700 ; RRID:Addgene_98700)
