[The description below was written by a language model from this plasmid's Addgene catalogue record and pLannotate feature annotations shown in this document.]
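Description:
pDB4281 is a fission yeast CRISPR/Cas9 expression plasmid of about 9.8 kb, derived from the pMZ374 backbone and designed as the "gapped vector" half of a cloning-free, split-marker genome-editing system in Schizosaccharomyces pombe. In E. coli it is maintained as a high-copy plasmid through a ColE1/pUC-type origin and selected with ampicillin via the AmpR (β-lactamase) cassette. Remnants of the lac promoter/operator region, pUC polylinker, rop and bom are backbone leftovers. In fission yeast, the S. pombe ars1 element supports autonomous replication. Two short annotations matching hus5 lie beside ars1 and do not appear to be a functional payload.

The main payload is Streptococcus pyogenes Cas9, driven by the S. pombe adh1 promoter and terminated by the S. cerevisiae CYC1 terminator. Elsewhere on the plasmid, the Ashbya gossypii TEF promoter precedes only the 5' portion of the blasticidin S deaminase coding sequence, so the bsdMX marker is incomplete and cannot confer blasticidin resistance on its own. Immediately adjacent, in the opposite orientation, sits the rrk1 promoter/leader, which is used to transcribe a guide RNA but has no gRNA attached here. Linearization with NotI opens the plasmid between these two elements. A PCR product amplified from the companion template pDB4283 supplies the gRNA insert and, according to the split-marker design, the missing part of the marker. When the two fragments are co-transformed, gap repair in the yeast cell joins them into a circular plasmid. Because only correct assembly restores the complete bsdMX marker, selecting for it reduces background from non-specific gap repair. A parallel plasmid pair provides the same scheme with a split ura4 marker.
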