Features (pLannotate 1.2.2; 20 found; start..end, strand, type, name):
      1..742     +  promoter       adh1 promoter: promoter for the Schizosaccharomyces pombe adh1 gene encoding alcohol dehydrogenase
    744..762     -  misc_feature   MCS (fragment): pUC18/19 multiple cloning site
    763..4866    +  CDS            cas9: CAS9_STRP1 - Also known as csn1 From Streptococcus pyogenes serotype M1.
   4915..5162    +  terminator     CYC1 terminator: S. cerevisiae CYC1; transcription terminator for CYC1
   5236..5271    +  CDS            rop (fragment): Rop protein, which maintains plasmids at low copy number; rop
   5373..5422    +  misc_feature   bom (fragment): basis of mobility region from pBR322
   5432..5497    -  CDS            hus5 (fragment): UBC9_SCHPO - Also known as ubc9. Experimental evidence at protein level: Swiss-Prot protein existence level 1. Catalyzes the covalent attachment of ubiquitin-like protein SUMO/Smt3 to other proteins. Required for efficient recovery from DNA damage or S-phase arrest and normal mitosis. This may be as part of a checkpoint independent recovery process. From Schizosaccharomyces pombe (strain 972 / ATCC 24843) (Fission yeast).
   5551..5616    -  CDS            hus5 (fragment): UBC9_SCHPO - Also known as ubc9. Experimental evidence at protein level: Swiss-Prot protein existence level 1. Catalyzes the covalent attachment of ubiquitin-like protein SUMO/Smt3 to other proteins. Required for efficient recovery from DNA damage or S-phase arrest and normal mitosis. This may be as part of a checkpoint independent recovery process. From Schizosaccharomyces pombe (strain 972 / ATCC 24843) (Fission yeast).
   5777..6558    +  rep_origin     ars1: Schizosaccharomyces pombe autonomously replicating sequence ars1
   6636..6979    +  promoter       TEF promoter: Ashbya gossypii TEF promoter
   6982..7246    +  CDS            BSD (fragment): blasticidin S deaminase; Aspergillus terreus BSD; confers resistance to blasticidin
   7255..7611    -  promoter       rrk1 promoter/leader: promoter and leader RNA for the Schizosaccharomyces pombe rrk1 gene encoding the K-RNA component of RNase P (Jacobs et al., 2014)
   7621..7639    -  misc_feature   MCS (fragment): pUC18/19 multiple cloning site
   7672..7688    -  protein_bind   lac operator: The lac repressor binds to the lac operator to inhibit transcription in E. coli. This inhibition can be relieved by adding lactose or isopropyl-β-D-thiogalactopyranoside (IPTG). lac repressor encoded by lacI
   7696..7726    -  promoter       lac promoter: promoter for the E. coli lac operon
   7741..7762    -  protein_bind   CAP binding site: CAP binding activates transcription in the presence of cAMP. E. coli catabolite activator protein
   7775..7867    -  CDS            lacI (fragment): lac repressor; lacI; The lac repressor binds to the lac operator to inhibit transcription in E. coli. This inhibition can be relieved by adding lactose or isopropyl-β-D-thiogalactopyranoside (IPTG).
   8050..8638    -  rep_origin     ori: high-copy-number ColE1/pMB1/pBR322/pUC origin of replication
   8809..9669    -  CDS            AmpR: β-lactamase; bla; confers resistance to ampicillin, carbenicillin, and related antibiotics
   9670..9774    -  promoter       AmpR promoter: bla
>Addgene plasmid #98700 | pDB4281 | addgene full sequence | sequence record 182829 | Addgene NGS Result
GCCCTACAACAACTAAGAAAATGGCTATCATGCGGAAGCTGGTGAGAAGAACAGCATCGGGACAAGGGAA
GGAAGAACAAAGACAAAGAAAACAAAAGAAAGCAATTGAAAACAAAACAAAACAATTTTCATTCCTTCTC
TTATCATTCCTTTTCTTTTCTTTTCTCTCATTCAACGCACTCCATCGTATCCGTATTCCTCTTATTTTTT
CTCTTTCTCTATATCCATTTCTTTCTCTCTAGGTGTGTCCTCTCTCTCTCTTCAATTTCTCTACTCCGCA
TTCCAACGCATCCTTCCCCCAACCTCCCATTTCCTCCTTACGGCCCGATAGCGATCGTCTTTCCCTCGCT
ATCACTCGCTACCGGCCCCTCCTCTGCACCGTAACCTCCTACGTATTTACCATATCATAAAGTTTTTTCC
GACGCTTATCGCTGACCCCCTGTCGCCCTCCTATTGGCTTCCGGATTATCTTCTTGTCCATAAGGTGATC
CATGCTTCCTGAAGATTCCCGAAATGTGTCCACTTTGGCGGGGAATCATTCCATCCACTTCTTTCTCTCT
CGCTTTCCTCATTCGGCGCTCCCCTTCCGCGTCTCATTGGTCTTCCGCTCCGTTTTTGCTTTGCCGATGT
TACTTGGGGAGAGGTGCGATAATCCTTTCGCAAAAACTCGGTTTGACGCCTCCCATGGTATAAATAGTGG
GTGGTGGACAGGTGCCTTCGCTTTTCTTTAAGCAAGAGAATTGCTGCAGGTCGACTCTAGAGATGGACAA
GAAGTACTCCATTGGGCTCGATATCGGCACAAACAGCGTCGGTTGGGCCGTCATTACGGACGAGTACAAG
GTGCCGAGCAAAAAATTCAAAGTTCTGGGCAATACCGATCGCCACAGCATAAAGAAGAACCTCATTGGCG
CCCTCCTGTTCGACTCCGGGGAGACGGCCGAAGCCACGCGGCTCAAAAGAACAGCACGGCGCAGATATAC
CCGCAGAAAGAATCGGATCTGCTACCTGCAGGAGATCTTTAGTAATGAGATGGCTAAGGTGGATGACTCT
TTCTTCCATAGGCTGGAGGAGTCCTTTTTGGTGGAGGAGGATAAAAAGCACGAGCGCCACCCAATCTTTG
GCAATATCGTGGACGAGGTGGCGTACCATGAAAAGTACCCAACCATATATCATCTGAGGAAGAAGCTTGT
AGACAGTACTGATAAGGCTGACTTGCGGTTGATCTATCTCGCGCTGGCGCATATGATCAAATTTCGGGGA
CACTTCCTCATCGAGGGGGACCTGAACCCAGACAACAGCGATGTCGACAAACTCTTTATCCAACTGGTTC
AGACTTACAATCAGCTTTTCGAAGAGAACCCGATCAACGCATCCGGAGTTGACGCCAAAGCAATCCTGAG
CGCTAGGCTGTCCAAATCCCGGCGGCTCGAAAACCTCATCGCACAGCTCCCTGGGGAGAAGAAGAACGGC
CTGTTTGGTAATCTTATCGCCCTGTCACTCGGGCTGACCCCCAACTTTAAATCTAACTTCGACCTGGCCG
AAGATGCCAAGCTTCAACTGAGCAAAGACACCTACGATGATGATCTCGACAATCTGCTGGCCCAGATCGG
CGACCAGTACGCAGACCTTTTTTTGGCGGCAAAGAACCTGTCAGACGCCATTCTGCTGAGTGATATTCTG
CGAGTGAACACGGAGATCACCAAAGCTCCGCTGAGCGCTAGTATGATCAAGCGCTATGATGAGCACCACC
AAGACTTGACTTTGCTGAAGGCCCTTGTCAGACAGCAACTGCCTGAGAAGTACAAGGAAATTTTCTTCGA
TCAGTCTAAAAATGGCTACGCCGGATACATTGACGGCGGAGCAAGCCAGGAGGAATTTTACAAATTTATT
AAGCCCATCTTGGAAAAAATGGACGGCACCGAGGAGCTGCTGGTAAAGCTTAACAGAGAAGATCTGTTGC
GCAAACAGCGCACTTTCGACAATGGAAGCATCCCCCACCAGATTCACCTGGGCGAACTGCACGCTATCCT
CAGGCGGCAAGAGGATTTCTACCCCTTTTTGAAAGATAACAGGGAAAAGATTGAGAAAATCCTCACATTT
CGGATACCCTACTATGTAGGCCCCCTCGCCCGGGGAAATTCCAGATTCGCGTGGATGACTCGCAAATCAG
AAGAGACCATCACTCCCTGGAACTTCGAGGAAGTCGTGGATAAGGGGGCCTCTGCCCAGTCCTTCATCGA
AAGGATGACTAACTTTGATAAAAATCTGCCTAACGAAAAGGTGCTTCCTAAACACTCTCTGCTGTACGAG
TACTTCACAGTTTATAACGAGCTCACCAAGGTCAAATACGTCACAGAAGGGATGAGAAAGCCAGCATTCC
TGTCTGGAGAGCAGAAGAAAGCTATCGTGGACCTCCTCTTCAAGACGAACCGGAAAGTTACCGTGAAACA
GCTCAAAGAAGACTATTTCAAAAAGATTGAATGTTTCGACTCTGTTGAAATCAGCGGAGTGGAGGATCGC
TTCAACGCATCCCTGGGAACGTATCACGATCTCCTGAAAATCATTAAAGACAAGGACTTCCTGGACAATG
AGGAGAACGAGGACATTCTTGAGGACATTGTCCTCACCCTTACGTTGTTTGAAGATAGGGAGATGATTGA
AGAACGCTTGAAAACTTACGCTCATCTCTTCGACGACAAAGTCATGAAACAGCTCAAGAGGCGCCGATAT
ACAGGATGGGGGCGGCTGTCAAGAAAACTGATCAATGGGATCCGAGATAAGCAGTCTGGAAAGACAATCC
TGGATTTTCTTAAGTCCGATGGATTTGCCAACCGGAACTTCATGCAGTTGATCCATGATGACTCTCTCAC
CTTTAAGGAGGACATCCAGAAAGCACAAGTTTCTGGCCAGGGGGACAGTCTTCACGAGCACATCGCTAAT
CTTGCAGGTAGCCCAGCTATCAAAAAGGGAATACTGCAGACCGTTAAGGTCGTGGATGAACTCGTCAAAG
TAATGGGAAGGCATAAGCCCGAGAATATCGTTATCGAGATGGCCCGAGAGAACCAAACTACCCAGAAGGG
ACAGAAGAACAGTAGGGAAAGGATGAAGAGGATTGAAGAGGGTATAAAAGAACTGGGGTCCCAAATCCTT
AAGGAACACCCAGTTGAAAACACCCAGCTTCAGAATGAGAAGCTCTACCTGTACTACCTGCAGAACGGCA
GGGACATGTACGTGGATCAGGAACTGGACATCAATCGGCTCTCCGACTACGACGTGGATCATATCGTGCC
CCAGTCTTTTCTCAAAGATGATTCTATTGATAATAAAGTGTTGACAAGATCCGATAAAAATAGAGGGAAG
AGTGATAACGTCCCCTCAGAAGAAGTTGTCAAGAAAATGAAAAATTATTGGCGGCAGCTGCTGAACGCCA
AACTGATCACACAACGGAAGTTCGATAATCTGACTAAGGCTGAACGAGGTGGCCTGTCTGAGTTGGATAA
AGCCGGCTTCATCAAAAGGCAGCTTGTTGAGACACGCCAGATCACCAAGCACGTGGCCCAAATTCTCGAT
TCACGCATGAACACCAAGTACGATGAAAATGACAAACTGATTCGAGAGGTGAAAGTTATTACTCTGAAGT
CTAAGCTGGTCTCAGATTTCAGAAAGGACTTTCAGTTTTATAAGGTGAGAGAGATCAACAATTACCACCA
TGCGCATGATGCCTACCTGAATGCAGTGGTAGGCACTGCACTTATCAAAAAATATCCCAAGCTTGAATCT
GAATTTGTTTACGGAGACTATAAAGTGTACGATGTTAGGAAAATGATCGCAAAGTCTGAGCAGGAAATAG
GCAAGGCCACCGCTAAGTACTTCTTTTACAGCAATATTATGAATTTTTTCAAGACCGAGATTACACTGGC
CAATGGAGAGATTCGGAAGCGACCACTTATCGAAACAAACGGAGAAACAGGAGAAATCGTGTGGGACAAG
GGTAGGGATTTCGCGACAGTCCGGAAGGTCCTGTCCATGCCGCAGGTGAACATCGTTAAAAAGACCGAAG
TACAGACCGGAGGCTTCTCCAAGGAAAGTATCCTCCCGAAAAGGAACAGCGACAAGCTGATCGCACGCAA
AAAAGATTGGGACCCCAAGAAATACGGCGGATTCGATTCTCCTACAGTCGCTTACAGTGTACTGGTTGTG
GCCAAAGTGGAGAAAGGGAAGTCTAAAAAACTCAAAAGCGTCAAGGAACTGCTGGGCATCACAATCATGG
AGCGATCAAGCTTCGAAAAAAACCCCATCGACTTTCTCGAGGCGAAAGGATATAAAGAGGTCAAAAAAGA
CCTCATCATTAAGCTTCCCAAGTACTCTCTCTTTGAGCTTGAAAACGGCCGGAAACGAATGCTCGCTAGT
GCGGGCGAGCTGCAGAAAGGTAACGAGCTGGCACTGCCCTCTAAATACGTTAATTTCTTGTATCTGGCCA
GCCACTATGAAAAGCTCAAAGGGTCTCCCGAAGATAATGAGCAGAAGCAGCTGTTCGTGGAACAACACAA
ACACTACCTTGATGAGATCATCGAGCAAATAAGCGAATTCTCCAAAAGAGTGATCCTCGCCGACGCTAAC
CTCGATAAGGTGCTTTCTGCTTACAATAAGCACAGGGATAAGCCCATCAGGGAGCAGGCAGAAAACATTA
TCCACTTGTTTACTCTGACCAACTTGGGCGCGCCTGCAGCCTTCAAGTACTTCGACACCACCATAGACAG
AAAGCGGTACACCTCTACAAAGGAGGTCCTGGACGCCACACTGATTCATCAGTCAATTACGGGGCTCTAT
GAAACAAGAATCGACCTCTCTCAGCTCGGTGGAGACAGCAGGGCTGACCCCAAGAAGAAGAGGAAGGTGT
GATCTCTTCTCGAGTCATGTAATTAGTTATGTCACGCTTACATTCACGCCCTCCCCCCACATCCGCTCTA
ACCGAAAAGGAAGGAGTTAGACAACCTGAAGTCTAGGTCCCTATTTATTTTTTTATAGTTATGTTAGTAT
TAAGAACGTTATTTATATTTCAAATTTTTCTTTTTTTTCTGTACAGACGCGTGTACGCATGTAACATTAT
ACTGAAAACCTTGCTTGAGAAGGTTTTGGGACGCTCGAAGGCTTTAATTTGCGATCCCCGTCTAAGAAAC
CATTATTATCATGACATTAACCTATAAAAATAGGCGTATCACGAGGCCCTTTCGTCTCGCGCGTTTCGGT
GATGACGGTGAAAACCTCTGACACATGCAGCTCCCGGAGACGGTCACAGCTTGTCTGTAAGCGGATGCCG
GGAGCAGACAAGCCCGTCAGGGCGCGTCAGCGGGTGTTGGCGGGTGTCGGGGCTGGCTTAACTATGCGGC
ATCAGAGCAGATTGTACTGAGAGTGCACCATACCATCGATGGCCAACCTTCCAATTCATTAAATCGAGTC
CTCCATCAGATGATTTACAAGGTTTTGCATAGAATCCCTAAGTAAGAGAAGTTGTTAGTGATTTCTTCAA
GTTTACTAAAATTTACATACAAATGGATGATCTCTTCTCCATTGTTTCCTTTCTTCTTGCAAACGCGTTT
TACAAAGAGATGACATGCTATTTTCTGATTATTTTTTTCTATAGTTTTCTATTTTGTACGTCCTTGGGAG
TCCGAAATGTAAAATCGGGGTATGGTTAGTAGCGGCAGCGTTCATTATGGTATATAAAAGATAAAAAGTA
GGGGCAAGCGAGACAGAATGGGATACAAGGGCATCGTCTATAATTATAGCTAAAAATTGTATTTTAATTT
GTATTTTTTGTAATTTTATTTCTCATTGTTTTACTTAAAATGAATGCGAATTAGAGAAAACTTCAACGAA
ATGTCAAAATAAGCTCAGCAAAATATACAATTTTAGGGAAAGCGATCAGCAACTTATTCTCCGTTGTAGA
TTCTTTTTCTTCATAAATTCCAACAATGTAACTGCCAATTGATTTTTCTCTAGATGCTAATAAATTGAAA
CTAATGAATATAATAACACAGGTTTTGATAAATTGTAAACTCTTACTCAAAAAAAGAATGTTAAAACTAA
TTTAACCTTTTTATAAAGGCTCATGGCGTTAAAGAGGATAGTAAAAATTCTACAATTTTTTAATTTAATG
TCACAATTGTCTTGCGAATATAATTCTATTAATTTTCGCTAACTGCTGTTTTAGTACTATTACTTTCAAT
ATGCCTTATATGCAACTTTAATTCATGAAGAATGCAATATTTTTGCAATCTTTCTTGTACTGAGCGCTTT
TTATCATTTAGTACTCATTATTTAATTTTTCAGTAAAGGGCAATAAATAAATTTGTAGAAGATGCAATGT
AATCTCCTCTATCCTTTTGCTCATATGTTTATGAGTATACCTAGTCTAGAAAGGCTTGTATTTAAAATAT
TATTCAATAAAAATTCACAATTTTTACGACATGTGCTACCATTCACTTAACTTCCTGATTATAAAATTGG
TTCGTTTATACTAATTACTTAAGTACCTTTAACTAAACAAAATGCCTATATATATATTAATTTACAATGA
GTGTCAGATAAGTCACTATGTCCGAGTGGTTAAGGAGTTAGACTCGCCATCGATGGACATGGAGGCCCAG
AATACCCTCCTTGACAGTCTTGACGTGCGCAGCTCAGGGGCATGATGTGACTGTCGCCCGTACATTTAGC
CCATACATCCCCATGTATAATCATTTGCATCCATACATTTTGATGGCCGCACGGCGCGAAGCAAAAATTA
CGGCTCCTCGCTGCAGACCTGCGAGCAGGGAAACGCTCCCCTCACAGACGCGTTGAATTGTCCCCACGCC
GCGCCCCTGTAGAGAAATATAAAAGGTTAGGATTTGCCACTGAGGTTCTTCTTTCATATACTTCCTTTTA
AAATCTTGCTAGGATACAGTTCTCACATCACATCCGAACATAAACAACCATGCCTTTGTCTCAAGAAGAA
TCCACCCTCATTGAAAGAGCAACGGCTACAATCAACAGCATCCCCATCTCTGAAGACTACAGCGTCGCCA
GCGCAGCTCTCTCTAGCGACGGCCGCATCTTCACTGGTGTCAATGTATATCATTTTACTGGGGGACCTTG
TGCAGAACTCGTGGTGCTGGGCACTGCTGCTGCTGCGGCAGCTGGCAACCTGACTTGTATCGTCGCGATC
GGAAATGAGAACAGGGGCATCTTGAGCCCCTGCGGAGCGGCCGCTTCTTCGGTACAGGTTATGTTTTTTG
GCAACAGCAACTATTCAAATCAACTGAAAGTTTTTTAGAATTCAACAACTTCCAATACTCAAGTGTCCAA
GCTAGCAAACTGTTTAATAATCGTGACCCAACATTCCTTTCATGCGCACCCTCAGCGTCACATAAATCAA
CACTTTACAACACCTATTCAAAGCTTCTATATGCCTTCGTCATTTAAATGTCTAACATTTCAAAAAAGTG
TTTGCTAATGGTAAATTCTTGAGTTTTCTTGGAAGCACATATATAACGAGTGTGACTGTTCTACGCTCCT
TGCTGACTAGTCATCAGTCTACGCATGCCAACTACCACCAACATAAGCAAAAGGTACCCGGGGTACCGAG
CTCGAATTCGTAATCATGTCATAGCTGTTTCCTGTGTGAAATTGTTATCCGCTCACAATTCCACACAACA
TACGAGCCGGAAGCATAAAGTGTAAAGCCTGGGGTGCCTAATGAGTGAGCTAACTCACATTAATTGCGTT
GCGCTCACTGCCCGCTTTCCAGTCGGGAAACCTGTCGTGCCAGCTGCATTAATGAATCGGCCAACGCGCG
GGGAGAGGCGGTTTGCGTATTGGGCGCTCTTCCGCTTCCTCGCTCACTGACTCGCTGCGCTCGGTCGTTC
GGCTGCGGCGAGCGGTATCAGCTCACTCAAAGGCGGTAATACGGTTATCCACAGAATCAGGGGATAACGC
AGGAAAGAACATGTGAGCAAAAGGCCAGCAAAAGGCCAGGAACCGTAAAAAGGCCGCGTTGCTGGCGTTT
TTCCATAGGCTCCGCCCCCCTGACGAGCATCACAAAAATCGACGCTCAAGTCAGAGGTGGCGAAACCCGA
CAGGACTATAAAGATACCAGGCGTTTCCCCCTGGAAGCTCCCTCGTGCGCTCTCCTGTTCCGACCCTGCC
GCTTACCGGATACCTGTCCGCCTTTCTCCCTTCGGGAAGCGTGGCGCTTTCTCATAGCTCACGCTGTAGG
TATCTCAGTTCGGTGTAGGTCGTTCGCTCCAAGCTGGGCTGTGTGCACGAACCCCCCGTTCAGCCCGACC
GCTGCGCCTTATCCGGTAACTATCGTCTTGAGTCCAACCCGGTAAGACACGACTTATCGCCACTGGCAGC
AGCCACTGGTAACAGGATTAGCAGAGCGAGGTATGTAGGCGGTGCTACAGAGTTCTTGAAGTGGTGGCCT
AACTACGGCTACACTAGAAGAACAGTATTTGGTATCTGCGCTCTGCTGAAGCCAGTTACCTTCGGAAAAA
GAGTTGGTAGCTCTTGATCCGGCAAACAAACCACCGCTGGTAGCGGTGGTTTTTTTGTTTGCAAGCAGCA
GATTACGCGCAGAAAAAAAGGATCTCAAGAAGATCCTTTGATCTTTTCTACGGGGTCTGACGCTCAGTGG
AACGAAAACTCACGTTAAGGGATTTTGGTCATGAGATTATCAAAAAGGATCTTCACCTAGATCCTTTTAA
ATTAAAAATGAAGTTTTAAATCAATCTAAAGTATATATGAGTAAACTTGGTCTGACAGTTACCAATGCTT
AATCAGTGAGGCACCTATCTCAGCGATCTGTCTATTTCGTTCATCCATAGTTGCCTGACTCCCCGTCGTG
TAGATAACTACGATACGGGAGGGCTTACCATCTGGCCCCAGTGCTGCAATGATACCGCGAGACCCACGCT
CACCGGCTCCAGATTTATCAGCAATAAACCAGCCAGCCGGAAGGGCCGAGCGCAGAAGTGGTCCTGCAAC
TTTATCCGCCTCCATCCAGTCTATTAATTGTTGCCGGGAAGCTAGAGTAAGTAGTTCGCCAGTTAATAGT
TTGCGCAACGTTGTTGCCATTGCTACAGGCATCGTGGTGTCACGCTCGTCGTTTGGTATGGCTTCATTCA
GCTCCGGTTCCCAACGATCAAGGCGAGTTACATGATCCCCCATGTTGTGCAAAAAAGCGGTTAGCTCCTT
CGGTCCTCCGATCGTTGTCAGAAGTAAGTTGGCCGCAGTGTTATCACTCATGGTTATGGCAGCACTGCAT
AATTCTCTTACTGTCATGCCATCCGTAAGATGCTTTTCTGTGACTGGTGAGTACTCAACCAAGTCATTCT
GAGAATAGTGTATGCGGCGACCGAGTTGCTCTTGCCCGGCGTCAATACGGGATAATACCGCGCCACATAG
CAGAACTTTAAAAGTGCTCATCATTGGAAAACGTTCTTCGGGGCGAAAACTCTCAAGGATCTTACCGCTG
TTGAGATCCAGTTCGATGTAACCCACTCGTGCACCCAACTGATCTTCAGCATCTTTTACTTTCACCAGCG
TTTCTGGGTGAGCAAAAACAGGAAGGCAAAATGCCGCAAAAAAGGGAATAAGGGCGACACGGAAATGTTG
AATACTCATACTCTTCCTTTTTCAATATTATTGAAGCATTTATCAGGGTTATTGTCTCATGAGCGGATAC
ATATTTGAATGTATTTAGAAAAATAAACAAATAGGGGTTCCGCGCACATTTCCCCGAAAAGTGCCACCTG
AC
